Addgene plasmid #247649: pTKIU-Tyr
Purpose: Expresses GFP-SUMO-Tyr-mCherry N-degron reporter driven by aTc responsive promoter, and constitutively expresses Ulp1, from KanR integrating mycobacterial plasmid
Depositing lab: Karl Schmitz. Depositing organization: University of Delaware. Publication: ClpS Directs Degradation of N-Degron Substrates With Primary Destabilizing Residues in Mycolicibacterium smegmatis. Presloid CJ, Jiang J, Kandel P, Anderson HR, Beardslee PC, Swayne TM, Schmitz KR. Mol Microbiol. 2025 Jan;123(1):16-30. doi: 10.1111/mmi.15334. Epub 2024 Dec 3. PubMed 39626090.
Backbone
  Vector backbone: pTKI
  Backbone size w/o insert (bp): 5023
  Total vector size (bp): 7732
  Modifications to backbone: Assembled by Gibson Assembly from ColE1, TetR, L5 integrase, and KanR fragments from PLJR962 (Addgene plasmid #115162)
  Vector type: Bacterial Expression ; Mycobacterial integrating
Growth in bacteria
  Bacterial resistance: Kanamycin, 50 μg/mL
  Growth temperature: 37°C
  Growth strain: DH5alpha
  Growth instructions: 50 ug/uL Kan in E. coli; 20 ug/uL Kan in M. smegmatis
  Copy number: Unknown
Gene/Insert 1
  Gene/Insert name: GFP-SUMO-Tyr-mCherry N-degron proteolysis dual-fluorescence reporter
  Species: Synthetic
  Insert size (bp): 1815
  Promoter: PTet
  Tag / fusion protein: HA tag (N terminal on insert); Myc tag (C terminal on insert)
  Cloning method: Gibson Cloning
  Sequencing primers: 5′ pTKI_seq_F (TTACGCTGACTTGACGGGAC); 3′ pTKI_seq_R (GGACAGGTATCCGGTAAGCG)
Gene/Insert 2
  Gene/Insert name: Ulp1 SUMO protease
  Species: Chaetomium thermophilum
  Insert size (bp): 860
  Promoter: PTet (co-operonic with GFP-SUMO-Ser-mCherry)
  Tag / fusion protein: 3xFLAG tag (C terminal on insert)
  Cloning method: Gibson Cloning
  Sequencing primers: 5′ pTKI_seq_F (TTACGCTGACTTGACGGGAC); 3′ pTKI_seq_R (GGACAGGTATCCGGTAAGCG)
Terms and licenses: Academic/Nonprofit Terms; Industry Terms
How to cite: pTKIU-Tyr was a gift from Karl Schmitz (Addgene plasmid # 247649 ; http://n2t.net/addgene:247649 ; RRID:Addgene_247649)
