[The description below was written by a language model from this plasmid's Addgene catalogue record and pLannotate feature annotations shown in this document.]
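Description:
pTKIU-Tyr is a mycobacterial integrating expression plasmid built on the pTKI backbone, which was assembled from ColE1 origin, TetR, mycobacteriophage L5 integrase and kanamycin-resistance fragments. It replicates in E. coli through the high-copy ColE1-type origin. In mycobacteria such as Mycolicibacterium smegmatis it has no annotated replicon and instead relies on the L5 integrase to insert by site-specific recombination into the host chromosome. KanR (aph(3')-Ia) provides selection in both hosts. The total size is about 7.7 kb.

The main payload is a synthetic dual-fluorescence N-degron reporter expressed from a Tet-regulated promoter. The plasmid-encoded TetR represses this promoter, and anhydrotetracycline relieves the repression. The open reading frame fuses superfolder GFP to yeast SUMO (SMT3), followed by a tyrosine residue and mCherry, with an N-terminal HA tag and a C-terminal Myc tag according to the record. A 3xFLAG-tagged Ulp1 SUMO protease from Chaetomium thermophilum is also encoded; its coding sequence is not annotated, but FLAG fragments mark its end downstream of mCherry. Ulp1 cleaves precisely after SUMO, releasing stable GFP-SUMO and an mCherry fragment with tyrosine as its new N-terminal residue. Comparing red signal against the green internal reference then reports whether that residue acts as a destabilizing N-degron, as in studies of ClpS-directed degradation.

The record is inconsistent about Ulp1 expression. The purpose line calls it constitutive, while the insert field places it co-operonic with the reporter under PTet, and that field also names a Ser variant rather than the Tyr variant.
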