Features (pLannotate 1.2.2; 15 found; start..end, strand, type, name):
      5..67      +  CDS            TRA2_ECOLX (fragment): Protein predicted: Swiss-Prot protein existence level 4. Required for transposition of transposon Tn903. From Escherichia coli.
    107..124     +  promoter       PLtetO-1 promoter (fragment): modified phage lambda PL promoter with tet operator sites (Lutz and Bujard, 1997)
    190..900     +  CDS            superfolder GFP: GFP variant that folds robustly even when fused to poorly folded proteins (Pédelacq et al., 2006)
    913..1200    +  CDS            SMT3: SMT3_YEAST - Experimental evidence at protein level: Swiss-Prot protein existence level 1. Not known; suppressor of MIF2 mutations. From Saccharomyces cerevisiae (strain ATCC 204508 / S288c) (Baker's yeast).
   1237..1941    +  CDS            mCherry: mCherry is a basic (constitutively fluorescent) red fluorescent protein published in 2004, derived from Discosoma sp.. It is reported to be a very rapidly-maturing monomer with low acid sensitivity.
   2798..2818    +  CDS            5xFLAG (fragment): five tandem FLAG® epitope tags
   2845..2865    +  CDS            5xFLAG (fragment): five tandem FLAG® epitope tags
   3021..3609    -  rep_origin     ori: high-copy-number ColE1/pMB1/pBR322/pUC origin of replication
   3657..3706    +  terminator     rrnB T1 terminator (fragment): transcription terminator T1 from the E. coli rrnB gene
   3728..3755    +  terminator     rrnB T2 terminator: transcription terminator T2 from the E. coli rrnB gene
   3820..3924    +  CDS            Y4104_STRCO (fragment): Protein inferred from homology: Swiss-Prot protein existence level 3. From Streptomyces coelicolor (strain ATCC BAA-471 / A3(2) / M145).
   4146..4766    +  CDS            tetR: TETR2_ECOLX - Experimental evidence at protein level: Swiss-Prot protein existence level 1. TetR is the repressor of the tetracycline resistance element; its N-terminal region forms a helix-turn-helix structure and binds DNA. Binding of tetracycline to TetR reduces the repressor affinity for the tetracycline resistance gene (tetA) promoter operator sites. From Escherichia coli.
   5368..6480    +  CDS            33: VINT_BPML5 - Also known as int. Protein inferred from homology: Swiss-Prot protein existence level 3. Integrase is necessary for integration of the phage into the host genome by site-specific recombination. From Mycobacterium phage L5 (Mycobacteriophage L5).
   6542..6646    -  CDS            32 (fragment): VG32_BPML5 - Protein predicted: Swiss-Prot protein existence level 4. From Mycobacterium phage L5 (Mycobacteriophage L5).
   6783..7598    +  CDS            KanR: aminoglycoside phosphotransferase; aph(3')-Ia; confers resistance to kanamycin in bacteria or G418 (Geneticin®) in eukaryotes
>Addgene plasmid #247649 | pTKIU-Tyr | addgene full sequence | sequence record 494847 | Addgene NGS Result
CGTGGCAAAGCAAAAGTTCAAAATCACCAACTGGTCCACCTACAACAAAGCTCTCACCAACCGTGGTCTG
ACCAGGGAAAATAGCCCTCTGACCTGGGGATTTGCGATCCCTATCAGTGATAGATATAATCTGGGAGTAC
TGACTCAGGCGGTATCCATATGTACCCGTACGACGTTCCGGACTACGCCCGTAAAGGCGAAGAGCTGTTC
ACTGGTGTCGTCCCTATTCTGGTGGAACTGGATGGTGATGTCAACGGTCATAAGTTTTCCGTGCGTGGCG
AGGGTGAAGGTGACGCAACTAATGGTAAACTGACGCTGAAGTTCATCTGTACTACTGGTAAACTGCCGGT
ACCTTGGCCGACTCTGGTAACGACGCTGACTTATGGTGTTCAGTGCTTTGCTCGTTATCCGGACCATATG
AAGCAGCATGACTTCTTCAAGTCCGCCATGCCGGAAGGCTATGTGCAGGAACGCACGATTTCCTTTAAGG
ATGACGGCACGTACAAAACGCGTGCGGAAGTGAAATTTGAAGGCGATACCCTGGTAAACCGCATTGAGCT
GAAAGGCATTGACTTTAAAGAAGACGGCAATATCCTGGGCCATAAGCTGGAATACAATTTTAACAGCCAC
AATGTTTACATCACCGCCGATAAACAAAAAAATGGCATTAAAGCGAATTTTAAAATTCGCCACAACGTGG
AGGATGGCAGCGTGCAGCTGGCTGATCACTACCAGCAAAACACTCCAATCGGTGATGGTCCTGTTCTGCT
GCCAGACAATCACTATCTGAGCACGCAAAGCGTTCTGTCTAAAGATCCGAACGAGAAACGCGATCATATG
GTTCTGCTGGAGTTCGTAACCGCAGCGGGCATCACGCATGGCATGGATGAACTGTACAAAGGCCAATTGA
TGGACTCGGAGGTCAACCAGGAGGCCAAGCCCGAGGTCAAACCGGAAGTGAAGCCGGAGACCCACATCAA
CCTGAAAGTGAGCGACGGTAGCTCGGAGATCTTCTTCAAGATCAAGAAGACCACCCCGCTGCGCCGGCTG
ATGGAAGCCTTCGCGAAGCGCCAAGGCAAAGAGATGGACTCGCTCCGCTTCCTCTACGACGGTATCCGCA
TCCAGGCCGACCAAACCCCCGAGGATCTGGACATGGAGGACAATGACATCATCGAAGCTTACCGCGAGCA
GATCGGTGGCTACCTGCGCGTCCAATCTGGCACAGCCAGCCTGCAGGTCTCGAAGGGGGAAGAGGACAAC
ATGGCCATCATCAAGGAATTCATGCGGTTCAAGGTGCACATGGAGGGCAGCGTCAATGGGCATGAGTTCG
AGATCGAGGGGGAAGGTGAGGGGCGGCCGTACGAAGGCACCCAGACGGCCAAGCTCAAGGTCACGAAGGG
CGGCCCGCTCCCGTTCGCCTGGGACATCCTGAGCCCGCAGTTCATGTACGGCTCGAAGGCCTACGTGAAG
CATCCGGCCGACATCCCGGACTACCTCAAGCTCTCGTTCCCCGAAGGCTTCAAGTGGGAGCGTGTCATGA
ACTTCGAGGACGGCGGTGTGGTCACGGTCACCCAGGACTCCTCGCTGCAAGATGGGGAATTCATCTACAA
GGTCAAGCTCCGGGGGACCAACTTCCCCTCGGACGGTCCGGTGATGCAGAAGAAGACCATGGGTTGGGAA
GCCAGCTCCGAGCGCATGTACCCGGAGGACGGTGCCCTGAAGGGGGAAATCAAGCAGCGGCTCAAGCTGA
AGGACGGTGGTCATTACGACGCCGAGGTGAAGACCACCTACAAGGCCAAAAAGCCGGTCCAACTGCCCGG
CGCCTACAACGTGAACATCAAACTGGATATCACCTCGCACAACGAGGACTACACCATCGTCGAGCAGTAC
GAGCGCGCCGAGGGTCGCCACAGCACCGGTGGCATGGATGAACTGTACAAAGAACAAAAACTCATCTCAG
AAGAGGATCTGTAAGCGGCCGCCTTAAGAAAGGAGGAAGGATTTTTCATGCACGCAACCCCTGAGGAGAG
TATTCGGATCATGTCCGGGCTCCGGCCGCCCGCCCGGCAGCTGATCACCCCCCTCAGCGAGGAATGGCGG
TCCCGGGTGGAGGCGGCCCGGAATGCCAACCCGGCGACGGAACTCGCGAAGACGCTGGAGGGCCAGCCGC
TGGTGCGCCGGGACTTCGAAGAAAAGCTCCTGCCCGCCACCGCCTGGCTGAACGACAACGTCATCATCGG
GGCCATCTTCTACATCGCGGACTACGTGAACACCAAGAAAGGGGCGCCGAACCAGGAGCCCAAGTGCACC
GCCTTCACGTCGTTCTTCTGGCCCCGGCTGCTCTCCCACGGGCCGGGCGGCTGCGGGCGCCTCCTGCGCC
GCGCGAACGTGCGGAAGGCCAACTTCCTGGATATCGACACCATCCTGATCCCGATCTGCGAAAGCTCGCA
CTGGACCCTGGCGGTGATCCGGCCCGGGCGGCGCACCGTCTCGCACCTCGACTCGATGGCCGCGGGGCGC
GGCTCCGAGCGGGTGAAGGCGAAGCTCCTCGAACTGGTCAAGTTCGTGCTGGAAGACCAGTTCGTGGAGG
CCGAATGGCAAGCGGTGGACTTCCAGGCGCCCCGCCAGACGAACGGCTGGGACTGCGGAGTCTTCACCAT
CACCAACGCGATCTGTCTGGCGCTGGGCGTGGACCCGGCCCAGGCGTACACCGAAGCCCAGCTGCCCCTA
CAGCGCCAGCGCATCGCGGCGGTCCTGCTCAACGGTGGCTTCAAGGGTGACTTCACCCTCGACGACCTGG
ACTACAAGGACCACGATGGTGATTATAAGGACCACGACATCGACTACAAAGACGACGACGATAAGTAAGC
GGCCGCCTTAAAAAAAAAAGCCCCGCGATTGCGGGGCTTTTTTTTTTTAATACGGTTATCCACAGAATCA
GGGGATAACGCAGGAAAGAACATGTGAGCAAAAGGCCAGCAAAAGGCCAGGAACCGTAAAAAGGCCGCGT
TGCTGGCGTTTTTCCATAGGCTCCGCCCCCCTGACGAGCATCACAAAAATCGACGCTCAAGTCAGAGGTG
GCGAAACCCGACAGGACTATAAAGATACCAGGCGTTTCCCCCTGGAAGCTCCCTCGTGCGCTCTCCTGTT
CCGACCCTGCCGCTTACCGGATACCTGTCCGCCTTTCTCCCCTCGGGAAGCGTGGCGCTTTCTCATAGCT
CACGCTGTAGGTATCTCAGTTCGGTGTAGGTCGTTCGCTCCAAGCTGGGCTGTGTGCACGAACCCCCCGT
TCAGCCCGACCGCTGCGCCTTATCCGGTAACTATCGTCTTGAGTCCAACCCGGTAAGACACGACTTATCG
CCACTGGCAGCAGCCACTGGTAACAGGATTAGCAGAGCGAGGTATGTAGGCGGTGCTACAGAGTTCTTGA
AGTGGTGGCCTAACTACGGCTACACTAGAAGGACAGTATTTGGTATCTGCGCTCTGCTGAAGCCAGTTAC
CTTCGGAAAAAGAGTTGGTAGCTCTTGATCCGGCAAACAAACCACCGCTGGTAGCGGTGGTTTTTTTGTT
TGCAAGCAGCAGATTACGCGCAGAAAAAAAGGATCTCAAGAAGATCCTTTGATCTTTTCTACGGGGTCTG
ACGCTCATGGAACAATAAACGAAAGGCTCAGTCGAAAGACTGGGCCTTTCGTTTATCTGTTGTTTGAAAG
CCGCTGATTAGCTAAGCAGAAGGCCATCCTGACGGATGGCCTTTTTCTAGAAAAAAAAAAAAGCGCCGCA
ACTGCGGCGCTTTTTTTTTTTTAATTAAAGAAATATTGGATCGTCGGCACCGTCACGGCCGTGGGAGGCG
GCACGATCCGCGACGTGATGATCGGCCGCATCCCCACGGTGCTGCGCAGTGAGCTCTACGCCATCCCGGC
GTTGATCTGTGCGTTCGCACGCACAGGCCCGGTGTGAGAAGGGTCTCTGACGAGCGGGAGAACCCACCCG
GGGTGGGCGAGTTTGTCCTGCGTGTGCTCGGTCGAGTAGGCTCTGGGAGTACCCGTGTGTACGACCAGCA
CGGCATACATCATTTCGACGCCGAGAGATTCGCCGCCCGAAATGAGCACGATCCGCATGGTACCATCAGG
AGGAATCACTTCGCAATGTCTAGATTAGATAAAAGTAAAGTGATTAACAGCGCATTAGAGCTGCTTAATG
AGGTCGGAATCGAAGGTTTAACAACCCGTAAACTCGCCCAGAAGCTTGGTGTAGAGCAGCCTACATTGTA
TTGGCATGTAAAAAATAAGCGGGCCCTGCTCGACGCCTTAGCCATTGAGATGTTAGATAGGCACCATACT
CACTTTTGCCCTTTAGAAGGGGAAAGCTGGCAAGATTTTTTACGTAATAACGCTAAAAGTTTTAGATGTG
CTTTACTAAGTCATCGCGATGGAGCAAAAGTACATTTAGGTACACGGCCTACAGAAAAACAGTATGAAAC
TCTCGAAAATCAATTAGCCTTTTTATGCCAACAAGGTTTTTCACTAGAGAACGCGTTATATGCACTCAGC
GCTGTGGGGCATTTTACCTTAGGTTGCGTATTGGAAGATCAAGAGCATCAAGTCGCTAAAGAAGAAAGGG
AAACACCTACTACTGATAGTATGCCGCCATTATTACGACAAGCTATCGAATTATTTGATCACCAAGGTGC
AGAGCCAGCCTTCTTATTCGGCCTTGAATTGATCATCTGCGGATTAGAAAAACAACTTAAATGTGAAAGT
GGGTCTTAATGACCATGGGCTAGCGCTTTAGCTAATTAATTTAAAATAAAAAAGGGGACCTCTAGGGTCC
CCAATTAAATAGTTAACACTAGTATTAAAAAAAAAAGCCCCGCGATTGCGGGGCTTTTTTTTTTCGACGG
CGAGGGTTCCGACCGCTGCAACTCCCGGTGCAACCTTGTCCCGGTCTATTCTCTTCACTGCACCAGCTCC
AATCTGGTGTGAATGCCCCTCGTCTGTTCGCGCAGGCGGGGGGCTCTATTCGTTTGTCAGCATCGAAAGT
AGCCAGATCAGGGATGCGTTGCAACCGCGTATGCCCAGGTCAGAAGAGTCGCACAAGAGTTGCAGACCCC
TGGAAAGAAAAATGGCCAGAGGGCGAAAACACCCTCTGACCAGCGGAGCGGGCGACGGGAATCGAACCCG
CGTAGCTAGTTTGGAAGAATGGGTGTCTGCCGACCACATATATGGGCCGGTCAAGATAGGTTTTTACCCC
CTCTCGGCTGCATCCTCTAAGTGGAAAGAAATTGCAGGTCGTAGAAGCGCGTTGAAGCCTGAGAGTTGCA
CAGGAGTTGCAACCCGGTAGCCTTGTTCACGACGAGAGGAGACCTAGTTGGCACGTCGCGGATGGGGATC
GCTGAAGACTCAGCGCAGCGGGAGGATCCAAGCCTCATACGTCAACCCGCAGGACGGTGTGAGGTACTAC
GCGCTGCAGACCTACGACAACAAGATGGACGCCGAAGCCTGGCTCGCGGGCGAGAAGCGGCTCATCGAGA
TGGAGACCTGGACCCCTCCACAGGACCGGGCGAAGAAGGCAGCCGCCAGCGCCATCACGCTGGAGGAGTA
CACCCGGAAGTGGCTCGTGGAGCGCGACCTCGCAGACGGCACCAGGGATCTGTACAGCGGGCACGCGGAG
CGCCGCATCTACCCGGTGCTAGGTGAAGTGGCGGTCACAGAGATGACGCCAGCTCTGGTGCGTGCGTGGT
GGGCCGGGATGGGTAGGAAGCACCCGACTGCCCGCCGGCATGCCTACAACGTCCTCCGGGCGGTGATGAA
CACAGCGGTCGAGGACAAGCTGATCGCAGAGAACCCGTGCCGGATCGAGCAGAAGGCAGCCGATGAGCGC
GACGTAGAGGCGCTGACGCCTGAGGAGCTGGACATCGTCGCCGCTGAGATCTTCGTGCACTACCGGATCG
CGGCATACATCCTGGCGTGGACGAGCCTCCGGTTCGGAGAGCTGATCGAGCTTCGCCGCAAGGACATCGT
GGACGACGGCATGACGATGAAGCTCCGGGTGCGCCGTGGCGCTTCCCGCGTGGGGAACAAGATCGTCGTT
GGCAACGCCAAGACCGTCCGGTCGAAGCGTCCTGTGACGGTTCCGCCTCACGTCGCGGAGATGATCCGAG
CGCACATGAAGGACCGTACGAAGATGAACAAGGGCCCCGAGGCATTCCTGGTGACCACGACGCAGGGCAA
CCGGCTGTCGAAGTCCGCGTTCACCAAGTCGCTGAAGCGTGGCTACGCCAAGATCGGTCGGCCGGAACTC
CGCATCCACGACCTCCGCGCTGTCGGCGCTACGTTCGCCGCTCAGGCAGGTGCGACGACCAAGGAGCTGA
TGGCCCGCCTCGGTCACACGACTCCTAGGATGGCGATGAAGTACCAGATGGCGTCTGAGGCCCGCGACGA
GGCTATCGCTGAGGCGATGTCCAAGCTGGCCAAGACCTCCTGAAACGCAAAAAGCCCCCCTCCCAAGGAC
ACTGAGTCCTAAAGAGGGGGGTTTCTTGTCAGTACGCGAAGAACCACGCCTGGCCGCGAGCGCCAGCACC
GCCGCTCTGTGCGGAGACCTGGGCACCAGCCCCGCCGCCGCCAGGAGCATTGCCGTTCCCGCCAGCTAGC
CACCTGACGTCGGGGGGGGGGGAAAGCCACGTTGTGTCTCAAAATCTCTGATGTTACATTGCACAAGATA
AAAATATATCATCATGAACAATAAAACTGTCTGCTTACATAAACAGTAATACAAGGGGTGTTATGAGCCA
TATTCAACGGGAAACGTCTTGCTCGAGGCCGCGATTAAATTCCAACATGGATGCTGATTTATATGGGTAT
AAATGGGCTCGCGATAATGTCGGGCAATCAGGTGCGACAATCTATCGCTTGTATGGGAAGCCCCATGCGC
CAGAGTTGTTTCTGAAACATGGCAAAGGTAGCGTTGCCAATGATGTTACAGATGAGATGGTCAGACTAAA
CTGGCTGACGGAATTTATGCCTCTTCCGACCATCAAGCATTTTATCCGTACTCCTGATGATGCATGGTTA
CTCACCACTGCGATCCCCGGGAAAACAGCATTCCAGGTATTAGAAGAATATCCTGATTCAGGTGAAAATA
TTGTTGATGCGCTGGCAGTGTTCCTGCGCCGGTTGCATTCGATTCCTGTTTGTAATTGTCCTTTTAACAG
CGATCGCGTATTTCGCCTCGCTCAGGCGCAATCACGAATGAATAACGGTTTGGTTGATGCGAGTGATTTT
GATGACGAGCGTAATGGCTGGCCTGTTGAACAAGTCTGGAAAGAAATGCATAATCTTTTGCCATTCTCAC
CGGATTCAGTCGTCACTCATGGTGATTTCTCACTTGATAACCTTATTTTTGACGAGGGGAAATTAATAGG
TTGTATTGATGTTGGACGAGTCGGAATCGCAGACCGATACCAGGATCTTGCCATCCTATGGAACTGCCTC
GGTGAGTTTTCTCCTTCATTACAGAAACGGCTTTTTCAAAAATATGGTATTGATAATCCTGATATGAATA
AATTGCAGTTTCATTTGATGCTCGATGAGTTTTTCTAATCAGAATTGGTTAATTGGTTGTAACACTGGCA
GAGCATTACGCTGACTTGACGGGACGGCGGCTTTGTTGAATAAATCGAACTTTTGCTGAGTTGAAGGATC
AGATCACGCATCTTCCCGACAACGCAGACCGTTC
